Addgene plasmid #38810: PDLIM2
Purpose: Bacterial expression for structure determination; may not be full ORF
Depositing lab: Nicola Burgess-Brown. Depositing organization: University of Oxford.
Backbone
  Vector backbone: pNIC28-Bsa4
  Backbone manufacturer: SGC
  Vector type: Bacterial Expression
Growth in bacteria
  Bacterial resistance: Kanamycin, 50 μg/mL
  Growth temperature: 37°C
  Growth strain: Mach1
  Copy number: Low Copy
Gene/Insert
  Gene/Insert name: PDLIM2 (alt names: PDZ and LIM domain 2 [isoform 2]; PDB:2PA1)
  Species: H. sapiens (human)
  Insert size (bp): 352
  Entrez Gene: PDLIM2
  Tag / fusion protein: His Tev (N terminal on insert)
  Cloning method: Ligation Independent Cloning
  Sequencing primers: 5′ T7; 3′ T7-term
Terms and licenses: Academic/Nonprofit Terms; Industry Terms: Not Available to Industry
How to cite: PDLIM2 was a gift from Nicola Burgess-Brown (Addgene plasmid # 38810 ; http://n2t.net/addgene:38810 ; RRID:Addgene_38810)
