[The description below was written by a language model from this plasmid's Addgene catalogue record.]
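Description:
PDLIM2 is a bacterial expression plasmid built on the pNIC28-Bsa4 backbone from the SGC, designed to produce a fragment of human PDLIM2 (PDZ and LIM domain 2, isoform 2) in E. coli for structural biology. It is maintained as a low-copy plasmid under kanamycin selection. The record does not list the origin of replication or provide a feature table, so the detailed layout of the backbone cannot be described from the information given.

The insert is short, about 352 bp, and the catalogue explicitly notes that it may not represent the full open reading frame. This is consistent with a domain-level construct chosen for crystallisation or similar structural work rather than for expressing the whole protein, and the entry links the construct to a deposited PDB structure. The record does not say which portion of PDLIM2 is encoded. The fragment was introduced by ligation-independent cloning and carries an N-terminal His tag followed by a TEV protease site. This arrangement allows the recombinant protein to be captured by immobilised metal affinity chromatography and the tag then to be cleaved off to leave near-native protein. The promoter is not stated directly, but the listed sequencing primers (T7 forward and T7 terminator reverse) indicate that the insert sits between T7 promoter and terminator regions, implying T7 RNA polymerase-driven expression in a suitable host strain. Typical use is overexpression and purification of the PDLIM2 fragment for structure determination and related biochemical or biophysical studies.
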