>Addgene plasmid #38810 | PDLIM2 | depositor partial sequence | sequence record 48867 | PDLIM2 sequence 352 bps
ATGCACCATCATCATCATCATTCTTCTGGTGTAGATCTGGGTACCGAGAACCTGTACTTCCAATCCATGG
CGTTGACGGTGGATGTGGCCGGGCCAGCGCCCTGGGGCTTCCGTATCACAGGGGGCAGGGATTTCCACAC
GCCCATCATGGTGACTAAGGTGGCCGAGCGGGGCAAAGCCAAGGACGCTGACCTCCGGCCTGGAGACATA
ATCGTGGCCATCAACGGGGAAAGCGCGGAGGGCATGCTGCATGCCGAGGCCCAGAGCAAGATCCGCCAGA
GCCCCTCGCCCCTGCGGCTGCAGCTGGACCGGATCACTTCTTTGTAACAGTAAAGGTGGATACGGATCCG
AA
