>Addgene plasmid #38810 | PDLIM2 | addgene partial sequence | sequence record 50261 | T7 5'-TAATACGACTCACTATAGGG-3'
TGGTGTAGATCTGGGTACCGAGAACCTGTACTTCCAATCCATGGCGTTGACGGTGGATGTGGCCGGGCCA
GCGCCCTGGGGCTTCCGTATCACAGGGGGCAGGGATTTCCACACGCCCATCATGGTGACTAAGGTGGCCG
AGCGGGGCAAAGCCAAGGACGCTGACCTCCGGCCTGGAGACATAATCGTGGCCATCAACGGGGAAAGCGC
GGAGGGCATGCTGCATGCCGAGGCCCAGAGCAAGATCCGCCAGAGCCCCTCGCCCCTGCGGCTGCAGCTG
GACCGGATCACTTCTTTGTAACAGTAAAGGTGGATACGGATCCGAATTCGAGCTCCGTCGACAAGCTTGC
GGCCGCACTCGAGCACCACCACCACCACCACTGAGATCCGGCTGCTAACAAAGCCCGAAAGGAAGCTGAG
TTGGCTGCTGCCACCGCTGAGCAATAACTAGCATAACCCCTTGGGGCCTCTAAACGGGTCTTGAGGGGTT
TTTTGCTGAAAGGAGGAACTATATCCGGATTGGCGAATGGGACGCGCCCTGTAGCGGC
