>Addgene plasmid #38810 | PDLIM2 | addgene partial sequence | sequence record 50262 | T7_term
TCCTTTGGGCTTGTAGCAGCCGGATCTCAGTGGTGGTGGTGGTGGTGCTCGAGTGCGGCCGCAAGCTTGT
CGACGGAGCTCGAATTCGGATCCGTATCCACCTTTACTGTTACAAAGAAGTGATCCGGTCCAGCTGCAGC
CGCAGGGGCGAGGGGCTCTGGCGGATCTTGCTCTGGGCCTCGGCATGCAGCATGCCCTCCGCGCTTTCCC
CGTTGATGGCCACGATTATGTCTCCAGGCCGGAGGTCAGCGTCCTTGGCTTTGCCCCGCTCGGCCACCTT
AGTCACCATGATGGGCGTGTGGAAATCCCTGCCCCCTGTGATACGGAAGCCCCAGGGCGCTGGCCCGGCC
ACATCCACCGTCAACGCCATGGATTGGAAGTACAGGTTCTCGGTACCCAGATCTACACCAGAAGAATGAT
GATGATGATGGTGCATATGTATATCTCCTTCTTAAAGTTAAACAAAATTATTTCTAGAGGGGAATTGTTA
TCCGCTCACAATTCCCCTATAGTGAGTCGTATTAATTTCGCGGGATCGAGATCTCGATCCTCTACGCCGG
ACGCATCGTGGCCGGCATCACCGGCGCCACAGGTGCGGTTGCTGGCGCCTATATCGCCGACATCACCGAT
GGGGAAGATCGGGCTCGCCACTTCGGGCTCATGAGCGCTTGTTTCGGCGTGGGTATGGTGGCAGGCCCCG
TGGCCGGGGGACTGTTGGGCGCCATCTCCTTGCATGCACCATTCCTTGCGGCGGCGGTGCTCAACGGCCT
CAACCTACTACTGGGCTGCTTCCTAATGCAGGAGTCGCATAA
